Addgene plasmid #49457: pRS415-recR
Purpose: single copy recombinase yeast expression plasmid
Depositing lab: Marc Gartenberg. Depositing organization: Rutgers, The State University of New Jersey. Publication: Isolation of selected chromatin fragments from yeast by site-specific recombination in vivo. Ansari A, Cheng TH, Gartenberg MR. Methods. 1999 Feb;17(2):104-11. 10.1006/meth.1998.0722 PubMed 10075889.
Backbone
  Vector backbone: pRS314
  Backbone manufacturer: Stratagene
  Backbone size w/o insert (bp): 6000
  Total vector size (bp): 8653
  Vector type: Yeast Expression
  Selectable markers: LEU2
Growth in bacteria
  Bacterial resistance: Ampicillin, 100 μg/mL
  Growth temperature: 37°C
  Growth strain: DH5alpha
  Copy number: Unknown
Gene/Insert
  Gene/Insert name: recR (alt name: R-site specific recombinase)
  Species: zygosaccharomyces rouxii
  Promoter: Gal1
  Cloning method: Unknown
  Sequencing primers: 5′ M13-F20; 3′ M13R
Terms and licenses: Academic/Nonprofit Terms; Industry Terms: Not Available to Industry
How to cite: pRS415-recR was a gift from Marc Gartenberg (Addgene plasmid # 49457 ; http://n2t.net/addgene:49457 ; RRID:Addgene_49457)
