[The description below was written by a language model from this plasmid's Addgene catalogue record and pLannotate feature annotations shown in this document.]
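Description:
pRS415-recR is a yeast–E. coli shuttle vector of the pRS series, about 8.65 kb in size, designed for galactose-inducible expression of the R site-specific recombinase from Zygosaccharomyces rouxii in Saccharomyces cerevisiae. It is a centromeric plasmid. A CEN6/ARS element gives autonomous replication and stable segregation at roughly one copy per cell, matching its stated purpose as a single-copy recombinase expression plasmid. Selection in yeast relies on the LEU2 marker with its own promoter, which complements leucine auxotrophy. In bacteria the plasmid is maintained through a high-copy ColE1/pUC-type origin and an ampicillin resistance gene, and an f1 origin is also present. The catalogue entry lists pRS314 as the backbone, but the plasmid name, the LEU2 marker and the annotated features all fit a pRS415-type (LEU2, CEN) vector instead.

The payload sits within the pBluescript-derived polylinker, interrupting the lacZα region and flanked by the T7 and T3 promoters. The divergent GAL1,10 promoter lies directly upstream of the full-length R recombinase open reading frame. Transcription is therefore controlled by Gal4 and can be switched on by galactose. No tag or reporter is annotated, and about 450 bp downstream of the coding sequence has no annotation, so the record does not identify a terminator.

The R recombinase is a relative of FLP and catalyses recombination between its specific target sites. According to the associated publication title, this system is used to isolate selected chromatin fragments from yeast by site-specific recombination in vivo. The target sites themselves are not part of this plasmid.
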