Features (pLannotate 1.2.2; 23 found; start..end, strand, type, name):
    137..187     +  misc_feature   bom (fragment): basis of mobility region from pBR322
    200..301     +  CDS            NFS1 (fragment): NFS1_YEAST - Also known as SPL1 From Saccharomyces cerevisiae (strain ATCC 204508 / S288c) (Baker's yeast).
    663..1757    -  CDS            LEU2: 3-isopropylmalate dehydrogenase, required for leucine biosynthesis; S. cerevisiae LEU2; yeast auxotrophic marker
   1770..2174    -  promoter       LEU2 promoter: S. cerevisiae LEU2
   2314..2391    -  CDS            YO192_YEAST (fragment): Experimental evidence at protein level: Swiss-Prot protein existence level 1. From Saccharomyces cerevisiae (strain ATCC 204508 / S288c) (Baker's yeast).
   2421..2473    +  misc_feature   bom (fragment): basis of mobility region from pBR322
   2474..2929    -  rep_origin     f1 ori (sequence partly withheld): f1 bacteriophage origin of replication; arrow indicates direction of (+) strand synthesis
   2937..3092    -  CDS            lacZα (fragment): LacZα fragment of β-galactosidase; lacZ fragment
   3100..3118    +  promoter       T7 promoter: promoter for bacteriophage T7 RNA polymerase
   3127..3218    -  misc_feature   MCS (fragment): pBluescript multiple cloning site
   3228..3892    +  promoter       GAL1,10 promoter: GAL1 and GAL10 genes of S. cerevisiae; divergent inducible promoter, regulated by Gal4
   3906..5375    +  CDS            R: FLP_ZYGRO - Protein inferred from homology: Swiss-Prot protein existence level 3. Catalyzes the recombination between the large inverted repetitions of the plasmid. From Zygosaccharomyces rouxii (Candida mogii).
   5842..5866    -  misc_feature   MCS (fragment): pBluescript multiple cloning site
   5879..5897    -  promoter       T3 promoter: promoter for bacteriophage T3 RNA polymerase
   5942..5958    -  protein_bind   lac operator: The lac repressor binds to the lac operator to inhibit transcription in E. coli. This inhibition can be relieved by adding lactose or isopropyl-β-D-thiogalactopyranoside (IPTG). lac repressor encoded by lacI
   5966..5996    -  promoter       lac promoter: promoter for the E. coli lac operon
   6011..6032    -  protein_bind   CAP binding site: CAP binding activates transcription in the presence of cAMP. E. coli catabolite activator protein
   6045..6137    -  CDS            lacI (fragment): lac repressor; lacI; The lac repressor binds to the lac operator to inhibit transcription in E. coli. This inhibition can be relieved by adding lactose or isopropyl-β-D-thiogalactopyranoside (IPTG).
   6320..6908    -  rep_origin     ori: high-copy-number ColE1/pMB1/pBR322/pUC origin of replication
   7079..7939    -  CDS            AmpR: β-lactamase; bla; confers resistance to ampicillin, carbenicillin, and related antibiotics
   7940..8044    -  promoter       AmpR promoter: bla
   8081..8584    +  misc_feature   CEN/ARS: S. cerevisiae CEN6 centromere fused to an autonomously replicating sequence
   8653..35      +  CDS            rop (fragment) (across the origin): Rop protein, which maintains plasmids at low copy number; rop
>Addgene plasmid #49457 | pRS415-recR | depositor full sequence | sequence record 73669 | pRS415-recR sequence 8653 bps
TCGCGCGTTTCGGTGATGACGGTGAAAACCTCTGACACATGCAGCTCCCGGAGACGGTCACAGCTTGTCT
GTAAGCGGATGCCGGGAGCAGACAAGCCCGTCAGGGCGCGTCAGCGGGTGTTGGCGGGTGTCGGGGCTGG
CTTAACTATGCGGCATCAGAGCAGATTGTACTGAGAGTGCACCATATCGACTACGTCGTAAGGCCGTTTC
TGACAGAGTAAAATTCTTGAGGGAACTTTCACCATTATGGGAAATGGTTCAAGAAGGTATTGACTTAAAC
TCCATCAAATGGTCAGGTCATTGAGTGTTTTTTATTTGTTGTATTTTTTTTTTTTTAGAGAAAATCCTCC
AATATCAAATTAGGAATCGTAGTTTCATGATTTTCTGTTACACCTAACTTTTTGTGTGGTGCCCTCCTCC
TTGTCAATATTAATGTTAAAGTGCAATTCTTTTTCCTTATCACGTTGAGCCATTAGTATCAATTTGCTTA
CCTGTATTCCTTTACTATCCTCCTTTTTCTCCTTCTTGATAAATGTATGTAGATTGCGTATATAGTTTCG
TCTACCCTATGAACATATTCCATTTTGTAATTTCGTGTCGTTTCTATTATGAATTTCATTTATAAAGTTT
ATGTACAAATATCATAAAAAAAGAGAATCTTTTTAAGCAAGGATTTTCTTAACTTCTTCGGCGACAGCAT
CACCGACTTCGGTGGTACTGTTGGAACCACCTAAATCACCAGTTCTGATACCTGCATCCAAAACCTTTTT
AACTGCATCTTCAATGGCCTTACCTTCTTCAGGCAAGTTCAATGACAATTTCAACATCATTGCAGCAGAC
AAGATAGTGGCGATAGGGTCAACCTTATTCTTTGGCAAATCTGGAGCAGAACCGTGGCATGGTTCGTACA
AACCAAATGCGGTGTTCTTGTCTGGCAAAGAGGCCAAGGACGCAGATGGCAACAAACCCAAGGAACCTGG
GATAACGGAGGCTTCATCGGAGATGATATCACCAAACATGTTGCTGGTGATTATAATACCATTTAGGTGG
GTTGGGTTCTTAACTAGGATCATGGCGGCAGAATCAATCAATTGATGTTGAACCTTCAATGTAGGGAATT
CGTTCTTGATGGTTTCCTCCACAGTTTTTCTCCATAATCTTGAAGAGGCCAAAACATTAGCTTTATCCAA
GGACCAAATAGGCAATGGTGGCTCATGTTGTAGGGCCATGAAAGCGGCCATTCTTGTGATTCTTTGCACT
TCTGGAACGGTGTATTGTTCACTATCCCAAGCGACACCATCACCATCGTCTTCCTTTCTCTTACCAAAGT
AAATACCTCCCACTAATTCTCTGACAACAACGAAGTCAGTACCTTTAGCAAATTGTGGCTTGATTGGAGA
TAAGTCTAAAAGAGAGTCGGATGCAAAGTTACATGGTCTTAAGTTGGCGTACAATTGAAGTTCTTTACGG
ATTTTTAGTAAACCTTGTTCAGGTCTAACACTACCGGTACCCCATTTAGGACCACCCACAGCACCTAACA
AAACGGCATCAACCTTCTTGGAGGCTTCCAGCGCCTCATCTGGAAGTGGGACACCTGTAGCATCGATAGC
AGCACCACCAATTAAATGATTTTCGAAATCGAACTTGACATTGGAACGAACATCAGAAATAGCTTTAAGA
ACCTTAATGGCTTCGGCTGTGATTTCTTGACCAACGTGGTCACCTGGCAAAACGACGATCTTCTTAGGGG
CAGACATAGGGGCAGACATTAGAATGGTATATCCTTGAAATATATATATATATTGCTGAAATGTAAAAGG
TAAGAAAAGTTAGAAAGTAAGACGATTGCTAACCACCTATTGGAAAAAACAATAGGTCCTTAAATAATAT
TGTCAACTTCAAGTATTGTGATGCAAGCATTTAGTCATGAACGCTTCTCTATTCTATATGAAAAGCCGGT
TCCGGCCTCTCACCTTTCCTTTTTCTCCCAATTTTTCAGTTGAAAAAGGTATATGCGTCAGGCGACCTCT
GAAATTAACAAAAAATTTCCAGTCATCGAATTTGATTCTGTGCGATAGCGCCCCTGTGTGTTCTCGTTAT
GTTGAGGAAAAAAATAATGGTTGCTAAGAGATTCGAACTCTTGCATCTTACGATACCTGAGTATTCCCAC
AGTTAACTGCGGTCAAGATATTTCTTGAATCAGGCGCCTTAGACCGCTCGGCCAAACAACCAATTACTTG
TTGAGAAATAGAGTATAATTATCCTATAAATATAACGTTTTTGAACACACATGAACAAGGAAGTACAGGA
CAATTGATTTTGAAGAGAATGTGGATTTTGATGTAATTGTTGGGATTCCATTTTTAATAAGGCAATAATA
TTAGGTATGTGGATATACTAGAAGTTCTCCTCGACCGTCGATATGCGGTGTGAAATACCGCACAGATGCG
TAAGGAGAAAATACCGCATCAGGAAATTGTAAACGTTAATATTTTGTTAAAATTCGCGTTAAATTTTTGT
TAAATCAGCTCATTTTTTAACCAATAGGCCGAAATCGGCAAAATCCCTTATAAATCAAAAGAATAGACCG
AGATAGGGT
[37 nt withheld, positions 2600-2636]
AAAGAACGTGGACTCCAACGTCAAAGG
[49 nt withheld, positions 2664-2712]
T
[91 nt withheld, positions 2714-2804]
G
[124 nt withheld, positions 2806-2929]
CGCGCCATTCGCCATTCAGGCTGCGCAACTGTTGGGAAGGGCGATCGGTGCGGGCCTCTTCGCTATTACG
CCAGCTGGCGAAAGGGGGATGTGCTGCAAGGCGATTAAGTTGGGTAACGCCAGGGTTTTCCCAGTCACGA
CGTTGTAAAACGACGGCCAGTGAGCGCGCGTAATACGACTCACTATAGGGCGAATTGGGTACCGGGCCCC
CCCTCGAGGTCGACGGTATCGATAAGCTTGATATCGAATTCCTGCAGCCCGGGGGATCCACTAGTTCTAG
AGCGGCCGCTAATTCAATTTTCAAAAATTCTTACTTTTTTTTTGGATGGACGCAAAGAAGTTTAATAATC
ATATTACATGGCATTACCACCATATACATATCCATATACATATCCATATCTAATCTTACTTATATGTTGT
GGAAATGTAAAGAGCCCCATTATCTTAGCCTAAAAAAACCTTCTCTTTGGAACTTTCAGTAATACGCTTA
ACTGCTCATTGCTATATTGAAGTACGGATTAGAAGCCGCCGAGCGGGTGACAGCCCTCCGAAGGAAGACT
CTCCTCCGTGCGTCCTCGTCTTCACCGGTCGCGTTCCTGAAACGCAGATGTGCCTCGCGCCGCACTGCTC
CGAACAATAAAGATTCTACAATACTAGCTTTTATGGTTATGAAGAGGAAAAATTGGCAGTAACCTGGCCC
CACAAACCTTCAAATGAACGAATCAAATTAACAACCATAGGATGATAATGCGATTAGTTTTTTAGCCTTA
TTTCTGGGGTAATTAATCAGCGAAGCGATGATTTTTGATCTATTAACAGATATATAAATGCAAAAACTGC
ATAACCACTTTAACTAATACTTTCAACATTTTCGGTTTGTATTACTTCTTATTCAAATGTAATAAAAGTA
TCAACAAAAAATTGTTAATATACCTCTATACTTTAACGTCAAGGAGAAAAAACCCCGGATCCAATTATGC
AGCTGACCAAGGATACTGAAATTTCAACAATTAATAGACAAATGTCAGACTTCAGCGAGCTTAGTCAAAT
CCTTCCCTTACACCAGATCTCTAAAATAAAAGACATTTTGGAGAATGAGAACCCTTTACCTAAGGAAAAA
CTAGCCTCCCATCTGACGATGATAATTTTGATGGCCAATTTGGCGAGTCAGAAAAGAAAGGACGTTCCTG
TCAAGCGCTCCACTTTCTTGAAATACCAGAGGTCTATTTCAAAAACATTGCAATACGATTCTTCCACTAA
AACGGTATCCTTTGAATACCATTTGAAAGACCCAAGTAAGCTAATAAAAGGACTCGAAGATGTTGTATCG
CCCTATAGATTTGTTGTGGGGGTACACGAAAAGCCTGATGATGTAATGAGTCATTTATCTGCTGTACATA
TGAGAAAGGAAGCAGGTCGGAAAAGAGATTTGGGTAACAAGATTAATGATGAAATCACTAAAATCGCTGA
AACACAGGAAACTATTTGGGGGTTTGTCGGGAAGACTATGGACTTAATAGAAGCTAGAACTACTCGGCCT
ACAACAAAAGCCGCGTACAATCTTTTGCTTCAGGCGACTTTTATGAATTGTTGTAGAGCAGACGACTTAA
AGAATACCGATATCAAGACATTTGAAGTTATTCCAGACAAGCACCTTGGCCGCATGCTACGTGCTTTTGT
CCCAGAGACTAAGACTGGTACTCGTTTTGTCTATTTCTTCCCTTGTAAAGGACGATGCGACCCGCTGTTG
GCACTAGATTCATACCTCCAATGGACAGATCCTATTCCCAAAACTCGAACTACTGATGAGGATGCACGCT
ATGATTACCAGCTTCTCAGGAACAGTCTGTTAGGCTCATATGACGGGTTTATCTCTAAACAATCGGATGA
GAGCATCTTTAAAATACCCAATGGACCGAAAGCGCATTTAGGCAGGCATGTGACAGCTTCATATCTTTCA
AATAATGAGATGGATAAAGAAGCCACGCTCTATGGTAATTGGTCTGCCGCGCGGGAAGAAGGTGTTAGCC
GTGTGGCTAAGGCTCGATACATGCACACGATAGAAAAGAGTCCGCCTTCTTATTTATTTGCGTTTCTATC
GGGGTTTTATAATATCACAGCCGAAAGGGCGTGTGAGTTGGTTGATCCAAATAGCAACCCTTGTGAACAA
GACAAGAATATTCCTATGATATCAGATATCGAGACATTGATGGCTCGGTATGGAAAGAATGCAGAAATAA
TACCAATGGATGTATTGGTTTTTTTGAGCAGCTATGCCAGGTTCAAGAATAACGAAGGTAAAGAGTATAA
GTTACAAGCAAGAAGTTCCCGAGGCGTCCCAGATTTTCCGGATAATGGGAGAACTGCACTTTATAACGCG
TTAACAGCGGCACATGTGAAGCGCCGAAAGATTAGCATTGTCGTCGGACGATCCATCGACACCTCCTGAC
ACCTCCTGACAAGATTAAGCCTTCACATCCTCCGAACACACCACCGGACTCGGACTCTATTTCAAGCATT
GACGTAACTTGCTCAAATACAGGCTCGTTGGTGCTCTCTCAAGAATTATCTTTCAACAGATGCCCTGATA
TATCAGGAGACTCGTCTTAAATAGGCTGGATAATGATATACACGTAATGTAATGTAATGTAATGTCATGT
AAGATATACGATTTATGATTCAATGTTTTAAGATTCTACACTAGATTTGAGCTACTGGACGGGAATTGTG
GAGGGGTATTGTGGAATGGAGTGTTGTGTTGTGGAACGGGGTTAATTGTAATGATAATGATAATGATAAC
GGTGGGTTATAGAGCATTGCATCTGTCGAGTTACGATGATAGAGTTGTAAGGGCGGCAGCGGGTATGGCC
TAAATAATTTAGTTTAGCTTAATATAATTTAGTTTTTGTCGAAGCGGCCGCCACCGCGGTGGAGCTCCAG
CTTTTGTTCCCTTTAGTGAGGGTTAATTGCGCGCTTGGCGTAATCATGGTCATAGCTGTTTCCTGTGTGA
AATTGTTATCCGCTCACAATTCCACACAACATAGGAGCCGGAAGCATAAAGTGTAAAGCCTGGGGTGCCT
AATGAGTGAGGTAACTCACATTAATTGCGTTGCGCTCACTGCCCGCTTTCCAGTCGGGAAACCTGTCGTG
CCAGCTGCATTAATGAATCGGCCAACGCGCGGGGAGAGGCGGTTTGCGTATTGGGCGCTCTTCCGCTTCC
TCGCTCACTGACTCGCTGCGCTCGGTCGTTCGGCTGCGGCGAGCGGTATCAGCTCACTCAAAGGCGGTAA
TACGGTTATCCACAGAATCAGGGGATAACGCAGGAAAGAACATGTGAGCAAAAGGCCAGCAAAAGGCCAG
GAACCGTAAAAAGGCCGCGTTGCTGGCGTTTTTCCATAGGCTCCGCCCCCCTGACGAGCATCACAAAAAT
CGACGCTCAAGTCAGAGGTGGCGAAACCCGACAGGACTATAAAGATACCAGGCGTTTCCCCCTGGAAGCT
CCCTCGTGCGCTCTCCTGTTCCGACCCTGCCGCTTACCGGATACCTGTCCGCCTTTCTCCCTTCGGGAAG
CGTGGCGCTTTCTCATAGCTCACGCTGTAGGTATCTCAGTTCGGTGTAGGTCGTTCGCTCCAAGCTGGGC
TGTGTGCACGAACCCCCCGTTCAGCCCGACCGCTGCGCCTTATCCGGTAACTATCGTCTTGAGTCCAACC
CGGTAAGACACGACTTATCGCCACTGGCAGCAGCCACTGGTAACAGGATTAGCAGAGCGAGGTATGTAGG
CGGTGCTACAGAGTTCTTGAAGTGGTGGCCTAACTACGGCTACACTAGAAGGACAGTATTTGGTATCTGC
GCTCTGCTGAAGCCAGTTACCTTCGGAAAAAGAGTTGGTAGCTCTTGATCCGGCAAACAAACCACCGCTG
GTAGCGGTGGTTTTTTTGTTTGCAAGCAGCAGATTACGCGCAGAAAAAAAGGATCTCAAGAAGATCCTTT
GATCTTTTCTACGGGGTCTGACGCTCAGTGGAACGAAAACTCACGTTAAGGGATTTTGGTCATGAGATTA
TCAAAAAGGATCTTCACCTAGATCCTTTTAAATTAAAAATGAAGTTTTAAATCAATCTAAAGTATATATG
AGTAAACTTGGTCTGACAGTTACCAATGCTTAATCAGTGAGGCACCTATCTCAGCGATCTGTCTATTTCG
TTCATCCATAGTTGCCTGACTCCCCGTCGTGTAGATAACTACGATACGGGAGGGCTTACCATCTGGCCCC
AGTGCTGCAATGATACCGCGAGACCCACGCTCACCGGCTCCAGATTTATCAGCAATAAACCAGCCAGCCG
GAAGGGCCGAGCGCAGAAGTGGTCCTGCAACTTTATCCGCCTCCATCCAGTCTATTAATTGTTGCCGGGA
AGCTAGAGTAAGTAGTTCGCCAGTTAATAGTTTGCGCAACGTTGTTGCCATTGCTACAGGCATCGTGGTG
TCACGCTCGTCGTTTGGTATGGCTTCATTCAGCTCCGGTTCCCAACGATCAAGGCGAGTTACATGATCCC
CCATGTTGTGCAAAAAAGCGGTTAGCTCCTTCGGTCCTCCGATCGTTGTCAGAAGTAAGTTGGCCGCAGT
GTTATCACTCATGGTTATGGCAGCACTGCATAATTCTCTTACTGTCATGCCATCCGTAAGATGCTTTTCT
GTGACTGGTGAGTACTCAACCAAGTCATTCTGAGAATAGTGTATGCGGCGACCGAGTTGCTCTTGCCCGG
CGTCAATACGGGATAATACCGCGCCACATAGCAGAACTTTAAAAGTGCTCATCATTGGAAAACGTTCTTC
GGGGCGAAAACTCTCAAGGATCTTACCGCTGTTGAGATCCAGTTCGATGTAACCCACTCGTGCACCCAAC
TGATCTTCAGCATCTTTTACTTTCACCAGCGTTTCTGGGTGAGCAAAAACAGGAAGGCAAAATGCCGCAA
AAAAGGGAATAAGGGCGACACGGAAATGTTGAATACTCATACTCTTCCTTTTTCAATATTATTGAAGCAT
TTATCAGGGTTATTGTCTCATGAGCGGATACATATTTGAATGTATTTAGAAAAATAAACAAATAGGGGTT
CCGCGCACATTTCCCCGAAAAGTGCCACCTGGGTCCTTTTCATCACGTGCTATAAAAATAATTATAATTT
AAATTTTTTAATATAAATATATAAATTAAAAATAGAAAGTAAAAAAAGAAATTAAAGAAAAAATAGTTTT
TGTTTTCCGAAGATGTAAAAGACTCTAGGGGGATCGCCAACAAATACTACCTTTTATCTTGCTCTTCCTG
CTCTCAGGTATTAATGCCGAATTGTTTCATCTTGTCTGTGTAGAAGACCACACACGAAAATCCTGTGATT
TTACATTTTACTTATCGTTAATCGAATGTATATCTATTTAATCTGCTTTTCTTGTCTAATAAATATATAT
GTAAAGTACGCTTTTTGTTGAAATTTTTTAAACCTTTGTTTATTTTTTTTTCTTCATTCCGTAACTCTTC
TACCTTCTTTATTTACTTTCTAAAATCCAAATACAAAACATAAAAATAAATAAACACAGAGTAAATTCCC
AAATTATTCCATCATTAAAAGATACGAGGCGCGTGTAAGTTACAGGCAAGCGATCCGTCCTAAGAAACCA
TTATTATCATGACATTAACCTATAAAAATAGGCGTATCACGAGGCCCTTTCGTC
