>Addgene plasmid #49457 | pRS415-recR | addgene partial sequence | sequence record 75164 | M13_pUC_fwd
CTATAGGGCGAATTGGGTACCGGGCCCCCCCTCGAGGTCGACGGTATCGATAAGCTTGATATCGAATTCC
TGCAGCCCGGGGGATCCACTAGTTCTAGAGCGGCCGCTAATTCCTTGAATTTTCAAAAATTCTTACTTTT
TTTTTGGATGGACGCAAAGAAGTTTAATAATCATATTACATGGCATTACCACCATATACATATCCATATA
CATATCCATATCTAATCTTACTTATATGTTGTGGAAATGTAAAGAGCCCCATTATCTTAGCCTAAAAAAA
CCTTCTCTTTGGAACTTTCAGTAATACGCTTAACTGCTCATTGCTATATTGAAGTACGGATTAGAAGCCG
CCGAGCGGGTGACAGCCCTCCGAAGGAAGACTCTCCTCCGTGCGTCCTCGTCTTCACCGGTCGCGTTCCT
GAAACGCAGATGTGCCTCGCGCCGCACTGCTCCGAACAATAAAGATTCTACAATACTAGCTTTTATGGTT
ATGAAGAGGAAAAATTGGCAGTAACCTGGCCCCACAAACCTTCAAATGAACGAATCAAATTAACAACCAT
AGGATGATAATGCGATTAGTTTTTTAGCCTTATTTCTGGGGTAATTAATCAGCGAAGCGATGATTTTTGA
TCTATTAACAGATATATAAATGCAAAAACTGCATAACCACTTTAACTAATACTTTCAACATTTTCGGTTT
GTATTACTTCTTATTCAAATGTAATAAAAGTATCAACAAAAAATTGTTAATATACCTCTATACTTTAACG
T
