>Addgene plasmid #49457 | pRS415-recR | addgene partial sequence | sequence record 75166 | pRSII-F1 5'-CGGCATCAGAGCAGATTGTAC-3'
GGCCGTTTCTGACAGAGTAAAATTCTTGAGGGAACTTTCACCATTATGGGAAATGGTTCAAGAAGGTATT
GACTTAAACTCCATCAAATGGTCAGGTCATTGAGTGTTTTTTATTTGTTGTATTTTTTTTTTTTTAGAGA
AAATCCTCCAATATATAAATTAGGAATCATAGTTTCATGATTTTCTGTTACACCTAACTTTTTGTGTGGT
GCCCTCCTCCTTGTCAATATTAATGTTAAAGTGCAATTCTTTTTCCTTATCACGTTGAGCCATTAGTATC
AATTTGCTTACCTGTATTCCTTTACATCCTCCTTTTTCTCCTTCTTGATAAATGTATGTAGATTGCGTAT
ATAGTTTCGTCTACCCTATGAACATATTCCATTTTGTAATTTCGTGTCGTTTCTATTATGAATTTCATTT
ATAAAGTTTATGTACAAATATCATAAAAAAAGAGAATCTTTTTAAGCAAGGATTTTCTTAACTTCTTCGG
CGACAGCATCACCGACTTCGGTGGTACTGTTGGAACCACCTAAATCACCAGTTCTGATACCTGCATCCAA
AACCTTTTTAACTGCATCTTCAATGGCCTTACCTTCTTCAGGCAAGTTCAATGACAATTTCAACATCATT
GCAGCAGACAAGATAGTGGCGATAGGGTTGACCTTATTCTTTGGCAAATCTGGAGCAGAACCGTGGCATG
GTTCGTACAAACCAAATGCGGTGTTCTTGTCTGGCAAAGAGGCCAAGGACGCAGATGGCAACAAACCCAA
GGAACCTGGGATAACG
