>Addgene plasmid #49457 | pRS415-recR | addgene partial sequence | sequence record 75167 | pGEX3
GGGCCTCGTGATACGCCTATTTTTATAGGTTAATGTCATGATAATAATGGTTTCTTAGGACGGATCGCTT
GCCTGTAACTTACACGCGCCTCGTATCTTTTAATGATGGAATAATTTGGGAATTTACTCTGTGTTTATTT
ATTTTTATGTTTTGTATTTGGATTTTAGAAAGTAAATAAAGAAGGTAGAAGAGTTACGGAATGAAGAAAA
AAAAATAAACAAAGGTTTAAAAAATTTCAACAAAAAGCGTACTTTACATATATATTTATTAGACAAGAAA
AGCAGATTAAATAGATATACATTCGATTAACGATAAGTAAAATGTAAAATCACAGGATTTTCGTGTGTGG
TCTTCTACACAGACAAGATGAAACAATTCGGCATTAATACCTGAGAGCAGGAAGAGCAAGATAAAAGGTA
GTATTTGTTGGCGATCCCCCTAGAGTCTTTTACATCTTCGGAAAACAAAAACTATTTTTTCTTTAATTTC
TTTTTTTACTTTCTATTTTTAATTTATATATTTATATTAAAAAATTTAAATTATAATTATTTTTATAGCA
CGTGATGAAAAGGACCCAGGTGGCACTTTTCGGGGAAATGTGCGCGGAACCCCTATTTGTTTATTTTTCT
AAATACATTCAAATATGTATCCGCTCATGAGACAATAACCCTGATAAATGCTTCAATAATATTGAAAAAG
GAAGAGTATGAGTATTCAACATTTCCGTGTCGCCCTTATTCCCTTTTTTGCGGCATTTTGCCTTCCTGTT
TTTGCTCACCCAGA
