>Addgene plasmid #49457 | pRS415-recR | addgene partial sequence | sequence record 75170 | GAL1 5'-AATATACCTCTATACTTTAACGTC-3'
TTATGCAGCTGACCAAGGATACTGAAATTTCAACAATTAATAGACAAATGTCAGACTTCAGCGAGCTTAG
TCAAATCCTTCCCTTACACCAGATCTCTAAAATAAAAGACATTTTGGAGAATGAGAACCCTTTACCTAAG
GAAAAACTAGCCTCCCATCTGACGATGATAATTTTGATGGCCAATTTGGCGAGTCAGAAAAGAAAGGACG
TTCCTGTCAAGCGCTCCACTTTCTTGAAATACCAGAGGTCTATTTCAAAAACATTGCAATACGATTCTTC
CACTAAAACGGTATCCTTTGAATACCATTTGAAAGACCCAAGTAAGCTAATAAAAGGACTCGAAGATGTT
GTATCGCCCTATAGATTTGTTGTGGGGGTACACGAAAAGCCTGATGATGTAATGAGTCATTTATCTGCTG
TACATATGAGAAAGGAAGCAGGTCGGAAAAGAGATTTGGGTAACAAGATTAATGATGAAATCACTAAAAT
CGCTGAAACACAGGAAACTATTTGGGGGTTTGTCGGGAAGACTATGGACTTAATAGAAGCTAGAACTACT
CGGCCTACAACAAAAGCCGCGTACAATCTTTTGCTTCAGGCGACTTTTATGAATTGTTGTAGAGCAGACG
ACTTAAAGAATACCGATATCAAGACATTTGAAGTTATTCCAGACAAGCACCTTGGCCGCATGCTACGTGC
TTTTGTCCCAGAGACTAAGACTGGTACTCGTTTTGTCTATTTC
